>Addgene plasmid #223858 | pD(P+T)_phN | addgene full sequence | sequence record 445976 | Addgene NGS Result
GAGACCCACTGCTTGAGCCTAGAAGATCCGGCTGCTAACAAAGCCCGAAAGGAAGCTGAGTTGGCTGCTG
TCACCGCTGAGCAATAACTATCATAACCCCTAGGTGCCATTTCATTACCTCTTTCTCCGCACCCGACATA
GATCTGGGCCAACTTTTGGCGAAAATGAGACGTTGATCGGCACGTAAGAGGGTCCAACTTTCACCATAAT
GAAATAAGATCACTACCGGGCGTATTTTTTGAGTTATCGAGATTTTCAGGAGCTAAGGAAGCTAAAATGG
AGAAAAAAATCACTGGATATACCACCGTTGATATATCCCAATGGCATCGTAAAGAACATTTTGAGGCATT
TCAGTCAGTTGCTCAATGTACCTATAACCAGACCGTTCAGCTGGATATTACGGCCTTTTTAAAGACCGTA
AAGAAAAATAAGCACAAGTTTTATCCGGCCTTTATTCACATTCTTGCCCGCCTGATGAATGCTCATCCGG
AATTCCGTATGGCAATGAAAGACGGTGAGCTGGTGATATGGGATAGTGTTCACCCTTGTTACACCGTTTT
CCATGAGCAAACTGAAACGTTTTCATCGCTCTGGAGTGAATACCACGACGATTTCCGGCAGTTTCTACAC
ATATATTCGCAAGATGTGGCGTGTTACGGTGAAAACCTGGCCTATTTCCCTAAAGGGTTTATTGAGAATA
TGTTTTTCGTCTCAGCCAATCCCTGGGTGAGTTTCACCAGTTTTGATTTAAACGTGGCCAATATGGACAA
CTTCTTCGCCCCCGTTTTCACCATGGGCAAATATTATACGCAAGGCGACAAGGTGCTGATGCCGCTGGCG
ATTCAGGTTCATCATGCCGTTTGTGATGGCTTCCATGTCGGCAGAATGCTTAATGAATTACAACAGTACT
GCGATGAGTGGCAGGGTGGGGCGTAATTTTTTTAAGGCAGTTATTGGTGCCCTTAAACGCCTGGTTGCTA
CGCCTGAATAAGTGATAATAAGCGGATGAATGGCAGAAATTCGAAAGCAAATTCGACCCGGTCGTCGGTT
CAGGGCAGGGTCGTTAAATAGCCGCTTATGTCTATTGCTGGTTTACCGGTTTATTGACTACCGGAAGCAG
TGTGACCGTGTGCTTCTCAAATGCCTGAGGCCAGTTTGCTCAGGCTCTCCCCGTGGAGGTAATAATTGAC
GATATGATCATTTATTCTGCCTCCCAGCTGACATTCATCCGGGGTCAGCACCGTTTCTGCGGACTGGCTT
TCTACGTGTTCCGCTTCCTTTAGCAGCCCTTGCGCCCTGAGTGCTTGCGGCAGCGTGAAGCTAATTCCCA
TGTCAGCCGTTAAGTGTTCCTGTGTCACTCAAAATTGCTTTGAGAGGCTCTAAGGGCTTCTCAGTGCGTT
ACATCCCTGGCTTGTTGTCCACAACCGTTAAACCTTAAAAGCTTTAAAAGCCTTATATATTCTTTTTTTT
CTTATAAAACTTAAAACCTTAGAGGCTATTTAAGTTGCTGATTTATATTAATTTTATTGTTCAAACATGA
GAGCTTAGTACGTGAAACATGAGAGCTTAGTACGTTAGCCATGAGAGCTTAGTACGTTAGCCATGAGGGT
TTAGTTCGTTAAACATGAGAGCTTAGTACGTTAAACATGAGAGCTTAGTACGTGAAACATGAGAGCTTAG
TACGTACTATCAACAGGTTGAACTGCTGATCAACAGATCCTCTACGCGGCCGCGGTACCATAACTTCGTA
TAGCATACATTATACGAAGTTATCTGCCAGGCACATGGGTTTTACTAGTATCGATTCGCGACCTACTCCG
GAATATTAGGTCTCAGCGACTACTCCGGAATATTAATAGATCATGGAGATAATTAAAATGATAACCATCT
CGCAAATAAATAAGTATTTTACTGTTTTCGTAACAGTTTTGTAATAAAAAAACCTATAAATATTCCGGAT
TATTCATACCGTCCCACCATCGGGCGCGGATCCATGGCGGGAGACCATACACTGGTCTCCGGATAAGCAA
GCTTGTCGAGAAGTACTAGAGGATCATAATCAGCCATACCACATTTGTAGAGGTTTTACTTGCTTTAAAA
AACCTCCCACACCTCCCCCTGAACCTGAAACATAAAATGAATGCAATTGTTGTTGTTAACTTGTTTATTG
CAGCTTATAATGGTTACAAATAAAGCAATAGCATCACAAATTTCACAAATAAAGCATTTTTTTCACTGCA
TTCTAGTTGTGGTTTGTCCAAACTCATCAATGTATCTTATCATGTCTGGATCTGATCACTGCTTGAGCCT
AGAAGATCCGGCTGCTAACAAAGCCCGAAAGGAAGCTGAGTTGGCTGCTGCCACCGCTGAGCAATAACTA
TCATAACCTACGG
Features (pLannotate 1.2.2; 10 found; start..end, strand, type, name):
     31..80      +  CDS            SET1 (fragment): solubility-enhancement tag derived from T7 phage gene 10B
    174..276     +  promoter       cat promoter: promoter of the E. coli cat gene encoding chloramphenicol acetyltransferase
    277..933     +  CDS            cat: CAT_ECOLX - Experimental evidence at protein level: Swiss-Prot protein existence level 1. This enzyme is an effector of chloramphenicol resistance in bacteria. From Escherichia coli. This protein is used as a marker in many commonly used cloning vectors, such as pACYC184.
   1209..1322    -  CDS            tnpA (fragment): TN5P_ECOLX - Also known as tnp. Experimental evidence at protein level: Swiss-Prot protein existence level 1. Mediates transposition of transposon Tn5 by a 'cut and paste' mechanism. First, the monomeric transposase binds the 19 bp inverted DNA repeats flanking the transposon. Then, dimerization of the DNA- bound transposase creates a synaptic DNA complex. After nicking of the first DNA strand, excision of the transposon proceeds through a series of intermediates. The transposase then mediates the insertion of the transposon at a new site by strand transfer. The activity of the wild- type tran
   1331..1687    -  rep_origin     R6K γ ori: γ replication origin from E. coli plasmid R6K; requires the R6K initiator protein pi for replication
   1740..1773    +  protein_bind   loxP: Cre-mediated recombination occurs in the 8-bp core sequence (GCATACAT). Cre recombinase
   1860..1951    +  promoter       polyhedrin promoter: polh from Autographa californica; promoter for the baculovirus polyhedrin gene
   2052..2135    +  CDS            large T antigen (fragment): large T antigen from SV40 (simian virus 40)
   2158..2292    +  polyA_signal   SV40 poly(A) signal: SV40 polyadenylation signal
   2321..2370    +  CDS            SET1 (fragment): solubility-enhancement tag derived from T7 phage gene 10B
