[The description below was written by a language model from this plasmid's Addgene catalogue record and pLannotate feature annotations shown in this document.]
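Description:
pD(P+T)_phN is a small (about 2.4 kb) Golden Gate donor plasmid from the 4G-cloning system, a modular assembly scheme for building expression constructs for multisubunit protein complexes in different hosts. It is built on the pD backbone and supplies the regulatory "promoter plus terminator" module for insect-cell (baculovirus-based) expression. According to the record, this variant is the one used when an N-terminal tag is added to the gene of interest. The tag itself is not identified in the catalogue fields or the annotation. The plasmid replicates from the R6K γ origin, which functions only in strains providing the pi initiator protein. It is therefore maintained in a pir-116 host at high copy and cannot persist in ordinary cloning strains, which helps eliminate donor carry-over after assembly. Selection is by chloramphenicol, through the cat gene driven by its native promoter.

The payload is a synthetic insert, installed by Gibson cloning, that combines the Autographa californica polyhedrin promoter, a strong very-late baculoviral promoter, with a downstream SV40 polyadenylation signal. The gap between the two elements is presumably where coding parts are joined during assembly, although the Golden Gate restriction sites and overhangs are not annotated. A loxP site lies just upstream of the promoter. It could support Cre-mediated fusion with other loxP-bearing vectors, but the record does not state its role. The short hits to SV40 large T antigen and Tn5 transposase are probably incidental matches to sequence flanking the poly(A) signal and the origin. The two short "SET1" fragments near the ends of the sequence record are of unclear function and do not represent expressed proteins.
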