Addgene plasmid #223858: pD(P+T)_phN
Purpose: 4G-cloning donor for insect promoter and terminator, N-terminal tag added
Depositing lab: Stephan Gruber. Depositing organization: Universite de Lausanne (UNIL). Publication: 4G cloning: rapid gene assembly for expression of multisubunit protein complexes in diverse hosts. Taschner M, Dickinson JB, Roisne-Hamelin F, Gruber S. Life Sci Alliance. 2024 Dec 2;8(1):e202402899. doi: 10.26508/lsa.202402899. Print 2025 Jan. PubMed 39622624.
Backbone
  Vector backbone: pD
  Vector type: Golden-Gate Donor
Growth in bacteria
  Bacterial resistance: Chloramphenicol, 25 μg/mL
  Growth temperature: 37°C
  Growth strain: Pir1 ; strain contains pir-116 mutation for plasmid maintenance at high copy
  Copy number: High Copy
Gene/Insert
  Gene/Insert name: polyhedrin promoter and SV40 polyA
  Species: Synthetic
  Cloning method: Gibson Cloning
Terms and licenses: Academic/Nonprofit Terms; Industry Terms: Not Available to Industry
Depositor comments: Please visit https://doi.org/10.1101/2024.06.17.599261 for bioRxiv preprint.
How to cite: pD(P+T)_phN was a gift from Stephan Gruber (Addgene plasmid # 223858 ; http://n2t.net/addgene:223858 ; RRID:Addgene_223858)
